>Addgene plasmid #177140 | pGEX4T3-GST-NQO1 | addgene full sequence | sequence record 350666 | Addgene NGS Result
CATAAATATCTCACTCGCAATCAAATTCAGCCGATAGCGGAACGGGAAGGCGACTGGAGTGCCATGTCCG
GTTTTCAACAAACCATGCAAATGCTGAATGAGGGCATCGTTCCCACTGCGATGCTGGTTGCCAACGATCA
GATGGCGCTGGGCGCAATGCGCGCCATTACCGAGTCCGGGCTGCGCGTTGGTGCGGATATCTCGGTAGTG
GGATACGACGATACCGAAGACAGCTCATGTTATATCCCGCCGTTAACCACCATCAAACAGGATTTTCGCC
TGCTGGGGCAAACCAGCGTGGACCGCTTGCTGCAACTCTCTCAGGGCCAGGCGGTGAAGGGCAATCAGCT
GTTGCCCGTCTCACTGGTGAAAAGAAAAACCACCCTGGCGCCCAATACGCAAACCGCCTCTCCCCGCGCG
TTGGCCGATTCATTAATGCAGCTGGCACGACAGGTTTCCCGACTGGAAAGCGGGCAGTGAGCGCAACGCA
ATTAATGTAAGTTAGCTCACTCATTAGGCACCCCAGGCTTTACACTTTATGCTTCCGGCTCGTATGTTGT
GTGGAATTGTGAGCGGATAACAATTTCACACAGGAAACAGCTATGACCATGATTACGGATTCACTGGCCG
TCGTTTTACAACGTCGTGACTGGGAAAACCCTGGCGTTACCCAACTTAATCGCCTTGCAGCACATCCCCC
TTTCGCCAGCTGGCGTAATAGCGAAGAGGCCCGCACCGATCGCCCTTCCCAACAGTTGCGCAGCCTGAAT
GGCGAATGGCGCTTTGCCTGGTTTCCGGCACCAGAAGCGGTGCCGGAAAGCTGGCTGGAGTGCGATCTTC
CTGAGGCCGATACTGTCGTCGTCCCCTCAAACTGGCAGATGCACGGTTACGATGCGCCCATCTACACCAA
CGTGACCTATCCCATTACGGTCAATCCGCCGTTTGTTCCCACGGAGAATCCGACGGGTTGTTACTCGCTC
ACATTTAATGTTGATGAAAGCTGGCTACAGGAAGGCCAGACGCGAATTATTTTTGATGGCGTTGGAATTA
GCTTATCGACTGCACGGTGCACCAATGCTTCTGGCGTCAGGCAGCCATCGGAAGCTGTGGTATGGCTGTG
CAGGTCGTAAATCACTGCATAATTCGTGTCGCTCAAGGCGCACTCCCGTTCTGGATAATGTTTTTTGCGC
CGACATCATAACGGTTCTGGCAAATATTCTGAAATGAGCTGTTGACAATTAATCATCGGCTCGTATAATG
TGTGGAATTGTGAGCGGATAACAATTTCACACAGGAAACAGTATTCATGTCCCCTATACTAGGTTATTGG
AAAATTAAGGGCCTTGTGCAACCCACTCGACTTCTTTTGGAATATCTTGAAGAAAAATATGAAGAGCATT
TGTATGAGCGCGATGAAGGTGATAAATGGCGAAACAAAAAGTTTGAATTGGGTTTGGAGTTTCCCAATCT
TCCTTATTATATTGATGGTGATGTTAAATTAACACAGTCTATGGCCATCATACGTTATATAGCTGACAAG
CACAACATGTTGGGTGGTTGTCCAAAAGAGCGTGCAGAGATTTCAATGCTTGAAGGAGCGGTTTTGGATA
TTAGATACGGTGTTTCGAGAATTGCATATAGTAAAGACTTTGAAACTCTCAAAGTTGATTTTCTTAGCAA
GCTACCTGAAATGCTGAAAATGTTCGAAGATCGTTTATGTCATAAAACATATTTAAATGGTGATCATGTA
ACCCATCCTGACTTCATGTTGTATGACGCTCTTGATGTTGTTTTATACATGGACCCAATGTGCCTGGATG
CGTTCCCAAAATTAGTTTGTTTTAAAAAACGTATTGAAGCTATCCCACAAATTGATAAGTACTTGAAATC
CAGCAAGTATATAGCATGGCCTTTGCAGGGCTGGCAAGCCACGTTTGGTGGTGGCGACCATCCTCCAAAA
TCGGATCTGGTTCCGCGTGGATCCGAAAACCTGTATTTTCAGGGCTCGAATTCCCGGGTCGACATG
[810 nt withheld, positions 2027-2836]
GCTAGAAAATGAGCGGCCGCATCGTGACTGACTGACGATCTGCCTCGCGCGTTTCGGTGATGACGGTGAA
AACCTCTGACACATGCAGCTCCCGGAGACGGTCACAGCTTGTCTGTAAGCGGATGCCGGGAGCAGACAAG
CCCGTCAGGGCGCGTCAGCGGGTGTTGGCGGGTGTCGGGGCGCAGCCATGACCCAGTCACGTAGCGATAG
CGGAGTGTATAATTCTTGAAGACGAAAGGGCCTCGTGATACGCCTATTTTTATAGGTTAATGTCATGATA
ATAATGGTTTCTTAGACGTCAGGTGGCACTTTTCGGGGAAATGTGCGCGGAACCCCTATTTGTTTATTTT
TCTAAATACATTCAAATATGTATCCGCTCATGAGACAATAACCCTGATAAATGCTTCAATAATATTGAAA
AAGGAAGAGTATGAGTATTCAACATTTCCGTGTCGCCCTTATTCCCTTTTTTGCGGCATTTTGCCTTCCT
GTTTTTGCTCACCCAGAAACGCTGGTGAAAGTAAAAGATGCTGAAGATCAGTTGGGTGCACGAGTGGGTT
ACATCGAACTGGATCTCAACAGCGGTAAGATCCTTGAGAGTTTTCGCCCCGAAGAACGTTTTCCAATGAT
GAGCACTTTTAAAGTTCTGCTATGTGGCGCGGTATTATCCCGTGTTGACGCCGGGCAAGAGCAACTCGGT
CGCCGCATACACTATTCTCAGAATGACTTGGTTGAGTACTCACCAGTCACAGAAAAGCATCTTACGGATG
GCATGACAGTAAGAGAATTATGCAGTGCTGCCATAACCATGAGTGATAACACTGCGGCCAACTTACTTCT
GACAACGATCGGAGGACCGAAGGAGCTAACCGCTTTTTTGCACAACATGGGGGATCATGTAACTCGCCTT
GATCGTTGGGAACCGGAGCTGAATGAAGCCATACCAAACGACGAGCGTGACACCACGATGCCTGCAGCAA
TGGCAACAACGTTGCGCAAACTATTAACTGGCGAACTACTTACTCTAGCTTCCCGGCAACAATTAATAGA
CTGGATGGAGGCGGATAAAGTTGCAGGACCACTTCTGCGCTCGGCCCTTCCGGCTGGCTGGTTTATTGCT
GATAAATCTGGAGCCGGTGAGCGTGGGTCTCGCGGTATCATTGCAGCACTGGGGCCAGATGGTAAGCCCT
CCCGTATCGTAGTTATCTACACGACGGGGAGTCAGGCAACTATGGATGAACGAAATAGACAGATCGCTGA
GATAGGTGCCTCACTGATTAAGCATTGGTAACTGTCAGACCAAGTTTACTCATATATACTTTAGATTGAT
TTAAAACTTCATTTTTAATTTAAAAGGATCTAGGTGAAGATCCTTTTTGATAATCTCATGACCAAAATCC
CTTAACGTGAGTTTTCGTTCCACTGAGCGTCAGACCCCGTAGAAAAGATCAAAGGATCTTCTTGAGATCC
TTTTTTTCTGCGCGTAATCTGCTGCTTGCAAACAAAAAAACCACCGCTACCAGCGGTGGTTTGTTTGCCG
GATCAAGAGCTACCAACTCTTTTTCCGAAGGTAACTGGCTTCAGCAGAGCGCAGATACCAAATACTGTCC
TTCTAGTGTAGCCGTAGTTAGGCCACCACTTCAAGAACTCTGTAGCACCGCCTACATACCTCGCTCTGCT
AATCCTGTTACCAGTGGCTGCTGCCAGTGGCGATAAGTCGTGTCTTACCGGGTTGGACTCAAGACGATAG
TTACCGGATAAGGCGCAGCGGTCGGGCTGAACGGGGGGTTCGTGCACACAGCCCAGCTTGGAGCGAACGA
CCTACACCGAACTGAGATACCTACAGCGTGAGCTATGAGAAAGCGCCACGCTTCCCGAAGGGAGAAAGGC
GGACAGGTATCCGGTAAGCGGCAGGGTCGGAACAGGAGAGCGCACGAGGGAGCTTCCAGGGGGAAACGCC
TGGTATCTTTATAGTCCTGTCGGGTTTCGCCACCTCTGACTTGAGCGTCGATTTTTGTGATGCTCGTCAG
GGGGGCGGAGCCTATGGAAAAACGCCAGCAACGCGGCCTTTTTACGGTTCCTGGCCTTTTGCTGGCCTTT
TGCTCACATGTTCTTTCCTGCGTTATCCCCTGATTCTGTGGATAACCGTATTACCGCCTTTGAGTGAGCT
GATACCGCTCGCCGCAGCCGAACGACCGAGCGCAGCGAGTCAGTGAGCGAGGAAGCGGAAGAGCGCCTGA
TGCGGTATTTTCTCCTTACGCATCTGTGCGGTATTTCACACCGCATAAATTCCGACACCATCGAATGGCG
CAAAACCTTTCGCGGTATGGCATGATAGCGCCCGGAAGAGAGTCAATTCAGGGTGGTGAATGTGAAACCA
GTAACGTTATACGATGTCGCAGAGTATGCCGGTGTCTCTTATCAGACCGTTTCCCGCGTGGTGAACCAGG
CCAGCCACGTTTCTGCGAAAACGCGGGAAAAAGTGGAAGCGGCGATGGCGGAGCTGAATTACATTCCCAA
CCGCGTGGCACAACAACTGGCGGGCAAACAGTCGTTGCTGATTGGCGTTGCCACCTCCAGTCTGGCCCTG
CACGCGCCGTCGCAAATTGTCGCGGCGATTAAATCTCGCGCCGATCAACTGGGTGCCAGCGTGGTGGTGT
CGATGGTAGAACGAAGCGGCGTCGAAGCCTGTAAAGCGGCGGTGCACAATCTTCTCGCGCAACGCGTCAG
TGGGCTGATCATTAACTATCCGCTGGATGACCAGGATGCCATTGCTGTGGAAGCTGCCTGCACTAATGTT
CCGGCGTTATTTCTTGATGTCTCTGACCAGACACCCATCAACAGTATTATTTTCTCCCATGAAGACGGTA
CGCGACTGGGCGTGGAGCATCTGGTCGCATTGGGTCACCAGCAAATCGCGCTGTTAGCGGGCCCATTAAG
TTCTGTCTCGGCGCGTCTGCGTCTGGCTGGCTGG
Features (pLannotate 1.2.2; 18 found; start..end, strand, type, name):
    493..514     +  protein_bind   CAP binding site: CAP binding activates transcription in the presence of cAMP. E. coli catabolite activator protein
    529..559     +  promoter       lac promoter: promoter for the E. coli lac operon
    567..583     +  protein_bind   lac operator: The lac repressor binds to the lac operator to inhibit transcription in E. coli. This inhibition can be relieved by adding lactose or isopropyl-β-D-thiogalactopyranoside (IPTG). lac repressor encoded by lacI
    603..776     +  CDS            lacZα: LacZα fragment of β-galactosidase; lacZ fragment
   1040..1156    -  CDS            yciV (fragment): RNAAM_ECOLI - Also known as trpH From Escherichia coli (strain K12).
   1232..1260    +  promoter       tac promoter: strong E. coli promoter; hybrid between the trp and lac UV5 promoters
   1268..1284    +  protein_bind   lac operator: The lac repressor binds to the lac operator to inhibit transcription in E. coli. This inhibition can be relieved by adding lactose or isopropyl-β-D-thiogalactopyranoside (IPTG). lac repressor encoded by lacI
   1307..1960    +  CDS            GST26_SCHJA: Experimental evidence at protein level: Swiss-Prot protein existence level 1. GST isoenzymes appear to play a central role in the parasite detoxification system. Other functions are also suspected including a role in increasing the solubility of haematin in the parasite gut. From Schistosoma japonicum (Blood fluke).
   1985..2005    +  CDS            TEV site: tobacco etch virus (TEV) protease recognition and cleavage site
   2024..2845    +  CDS            NQO1 (sequence partly withheld): NQO1_HUMAN - Also known as DIA4, NMOR1. Experimental evidence at protein level: Swiss-Prot protein existence level 1. The enzyme apparently serves as a quinone reductase in connection with conjugation reactions of hydroquinons involved in detoxification pathways as well as in biosynthetic processes such as the vitamin K-dependent gamma-carboxylation of glutamate residues in prothrombin synthesis. From Homo sapiens (Human).
   2876..2915    +  CDS            rop (fragment): Rop protein, which maintains plasmids at low copy number; rop
   3017..3057    +  misc_feature   bom (fragment): basis of mobility region from pBR322
   3162..3266    +  promoter       AmpR promoter: bla
   3267..4127    +  CDS            AmpR: β-lactamase; bla; confers resistance to ampicillin, carbenicillin, and related antibiotics
   4298..4886    +  rep_origin     ori: high-copy-number ColE1/pMB1/pBR322/pUC origin of replication
   5072..5123    -  misc_feature   bom (fragment): basis of mobility region from pBR322
   5130..5207    +  promoter       lacI promoter: lacI
   5208..480     +  CDS            lacI (across the origin): lac repressor; lacI; The lac repressor binds to the lac operator to inhibit transcription in E. coli. This inhibition can be relieved by adding lactose or isopropyl-β-D-thiogalactopyranoside (IPTG).
