[The description below was written by a language model from this plasmid's Addgene catalogue record and pLannotate feature annotations shown in this document.]
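Description:
pGEX4T3-GST-NQO1 is a bacterial expression plasmid of about 5.8 kb, built on the pGEX4T3 backbone and designed to produce human NQO1 (NAD(P)H quinone dehydrogenase 1) as an N-terminal glutathione S-transferase fusion in E. coli. It replicates from a ColE1/pMB1-type origin and is selected with ampicillin through the β-lactamase (AmpR) gene and its own promoter. The catalogue lists copy number as unknown. Short fragments of rop and the pBR322 bom region, a lac promoter/lacZα segment downstream of lacI and a small yciV fragment also appear in the annotation; these look like backbone remnants rather than functional parts of the design.

The expression cassette is driven by the tac promoter, a strong trp/lac hybrid, followed by a lac operator. The plasmid carries its own lacI gene with its promoter, so the lac repressor keeps transcription off until it is induced with IPTG. Downstream, the open reading frame encodes the Schistosoma japonicum 26 kDa GST, then a TEV protease recognition site, then the roughly 825 bp human NQO1 coding sequence, which was cloned between SalI and NotI sites. The GST moiety allows affinity capture of the fusion on glutathione resin. TEV cleavage then releases NQO1 from the tag.

The construct suits purification of recombinant NQO1 and GST pull-down style interaction assays. The associated publication concerns the regulation of DNA polymerase β stability and localization through interactions with NQO1 and XRCC1. The record pairs a standard cloning strain for propagation with a codon-supplemented BL21 derivative for protein expression.
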