Addgene plasmid #177140: pGEX4T3-GST-NQO1
Purpose: Bacterial vector for expression of an N-terminal GST fusion of NQO1 with a TEV protease site located between the GST tag and NQO1
Depositing lab: Robert Sobol. Depositing organization: University of South Alabama, Mitchell Cancer Institute. Publication: Stability and sub-cellular localization of DNA polymerase beta is regulated by interactions with NQO1 and XRCC1 in response to oxidative stress. Fang Q, Andrews J, Sharma N, Wilk A, Clark J, Slyskova J, Koczor CA, Lans H, Prakash A, Sobol RW. Nucleic Acids Res. 2019 Jul 9;47(12):6269-6286. doi: 10.1093/nar/gkz293. PubMed 31287140.
Backbone
  Vector backbone: pGEX4T3
  Backbone manufacturer: Sigma
  Total vector size (bp): 5805
  Vector type: Bacterial Expression
Growth in bacteria
  Bacterial resistance: Ampicillin, 100 μg/mL
  Growth temperature: 37°C
  Growth strain: DH5alpha
  Growth instructions: use BL21-Codonplus-RP for protein expression
  Copy number: Unknown
Gene/Insert
  Gene/Insert name: NQO1
  Species: H. sapiens (human)
  Insert size (bp): 825
  Entrez Gene: NQO1 (a.k.a. DHQU, DIA4, DTD, NMOR1, NMORI, QR1)
  Promoter: Tac
  Tag / fusion protein: GST (N terminal on insert)
  Cloning method: Restriction Enzyme; 5′ cloning site SalI (unknown if destroyed); 3′ cloning site NotI (unknown if destroyed)
  Sequencing primers: 5′ TCCCGGGTCGACATGGTCGGCAGAAGAGCACTG; 3′ CACGATGCGGCCGCTCATTTTCTAGCTTTGATCTGG
Terms and licenses: Academic/Nonprofit Terms; Industry Terms: Not Available to Industry
How to cite: pGEX4T3-GST-NQO1 was a gift from Robert Sobol (Addgene plasmid # 177140 ; http://n2t.net/addgene:177140 ; RRID:Addgene_177140)
